>Addgene plasmid #180668 | pMYT015 | addgene full sequence | sequence record 369324 | Addgene NGS Result
AGTCGGTCTCAAACGGTTGTAGGATACTCCCTATCAGTGATAGAGAAATCTATGCGGCATCCCTATCAGT
GATAGAGATCGGTAACGGAGTCCCTATCAGTGATAGAGAAGTGGTGTTCAGTTCCCTATCAGTGATAGAG
AAGTTTGACACTATCCCTATCAGTGATAGAGAGAACAGCAATGACTCCCTATCAGTGATAGAGATCAAAT
GGCGTATCCCTATCAGTGATAGAGATAATTAACTTGTAATATTCTAATCAATTGATATAAATAGAGGCCT
GGTATCGGCTGTCATGATCTCATCTCTTCCCTATTTACAAAAAAACTGCAAGTATAGACAATAAAACAAC
AGCACAAATATCAAAAAAGGAATTAAAAAGATCTATGTGAGACCAGACCAATAAAAAACGCCCGGCGGCA
ACCGAGCGTTCTGAACAAATCCAGATGGAGTTCTGAGGTCATTACTGGATCTATCAACAGGAGTCCAAGC
GAGCTCGATATCAAATTACGCCCCGCCCTGCCACTCATCGCAGTACTGTTGTAATTCATTAAGCATTCTG
CCGACATGGAAGCCATCACAAACGGCATGATGAACCTGAATCGCCAGCGGCATCAGCACCTTGTCGCCTT
GCGTATAATATTTGCCCATGGTGAAAACGGGGGCGAAGAAGTTGTCCATATTGGCCACGTTTAAATCAAA
ACTGGTGAAACTCACCCAGGGATTGGCTGAAACGAAAAACATATTCTCAATAAACCCTTTAGGGAAATAG
GCCAGGTTTTCACCGTAACACGCCACATCTTGCGAATATATGTGTAGAAACTGCCGGAAATCGTCGTGGT
ATTCACTCCAGAGCGATGAAAACGTTTCAGTTTGCTCATGGAAAACGGTGTAACAAGGGTGAACACTATC
CCATATCACCAGCTCACCGTCTTTCATTGCCATACGAAATTCCGGATGAGCATTCATCAGGCGGGCAAGA
ATGTGAATAAAGGCCGGATAAAACTTGTGCTTATTTTTCTTTACGGTCTTTAAAAAGGCCGTAATATCCA
GCTGAACGGTCTGGTTATAGGTACATTGAGCAACTGACTGAAATGCCTCAAAATGTTCTTTACGATGCCA
TTGGGATATATCAACGGTGGTATATCCAGTGATTTTTTTCTCCATTTTAGCTTCCTTAGCTCCTGAAAAT
CTCGATAACTCAAAAAATACGCCCGGTAGTGATCTTATTTCATTATGGTGAAAGTTGGAACCTCTTACGT
GCCCGATCAATCATGACCAAAATCCCTTAACGTGAGTTTTCGTTCCACTGAGCGTCAGACCCCGTAGAAA
AGATCAAAGGATCTTCTTGAGATCCTTTTTTTCTGCGCGTAATCTGCTGCTTGCAAACAAAAAAACCACC
GCTACCAGCGGTGGTTTGTTTGCCGGATCAAGAGCTACCAACTCTTTTTCCGAAGGTAACTGGCTTCAGC
AGAGCGCAGATACCAAATACTGTTCTTCTAGTGTAGCCGTAGTTAGGCCACCACTTCAAGAACTCTGTAG
CACCGCCTACATACCTCGCTCTGCTAATCCTGTTACCAGTGGCTGCTGCCAGTGGCGATAAGTCGTGTCT
TACCGGGTTGGACTCAAGACGATAGTTACCGGATAAGGCGCAGCGGTCGGGCTGAACGGGGGGTTCGTGC
ACACAGCCCAGCTTGGAGCGAACGACCTACACCGAACTGAGATACCTACAGCGTGAGCTATGAGAAAGCG
CCACGCTTCCCGAAGGGAGAAAGGCGGACAGGTATCCGGTAAGCGGCAGGGTCGGAACAGGAGAGCGCAC
GAGGGAGCTTCCAGGGGGAAACGCCTGGTATCTTTATAGTCCTGTCGGGTTTCGCCACCTCTGACTTGAG
CGTCGATTTTTGTGATGCTCGTCAGGGGGGCGGAGCCTATGGAAAAACGCCAGCAACGCGGCCTTTTTAC
GGTTCCTGGCCTTTTGCTGGCCTTTTGCTCACATGTTCTTTCCTGCGTTATCCCCTGATTCTGTGGATAA
CCGT
Features (pLannotate 1.2.2; 11 found; start..end, strand, type, name):
     25..47      +  promoter       tight TRE promoter (fragment): Tet-responsive promoter PTight, consisting of seven tet operator sequences followed by the minimal CMV promoter
     58..79      +  promoter       PLtetO-1 promoter (fragment): modified phage lambda PL promoter with tet operator sites (Lutz and Bujard, 1997)
     91..110     +  promoter       tight TRE promoter (fragment): Tet-responsive promoter PTight, consisting of seven tet operator sequences followed by the minimal CMV promoter
    120..141     +  promoter       H1-2O2 promoter (fragment): doxycycline-inducible variant of the human H1 RNA promoter (Henriksen et al., 2007)
    154..172     +  promoter       PLtetO-1 promoter (fragment): modified phage lambda PL promoter with tet operator sites (Lutz and Bujard, 1997)
    184..204     +  promoter       tight TRE promoter (fragment): Tet-responsive promoter PTight, consisting of seven tet operator sequences followed by the minimal CMV promoter
    217..235     +  protein_bind   tet operator: tetO; bacterial operator O2 for the tetR and tetA genes tetracycline repressor TetR
    401..435     -  terminator     lambda t0 terminator: minimal transcription terminator from phage lambda (Scholtissek and Grosse, 1987)
    509..1165    -  CDS            cat: CAT_ECOLX - Experimental evidence at protein level: Swiss-Prot protein existence level 1. This enzyme is an effector of chloramphenicol resistance in bacteria. From Escherichia coli. This protein is used as a marker in many commonly used cloning vectors, such as pACYC184.
   1166..1263    -  promoter       cat promoter: promoter of the E. coli cat gene encoding chloramphenicol acetyltransferase
   1347..1935    +  rep_origin     ori: high-copy-number ColE1/pMB1/pBR322/pUC origin of replication
