[The description below was written by a language model from this plasmid's Addgene catalogue record and pLannotate feature annotations shown in this document.]
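Description:
pMYT015 is a small (about 2 kb) synthetic-biology part plasmid built on the pYTK001 entry vector of the yeast MoClo toolkit (YTK). It stores a synthetic promoter, pTet7, formatted as a Type 2 part, the position reserved for promoters in the YTK hierarchy, so that it can be combined by Golden Gate assembly with other parts in both the YTK system and the multiplex yeast toolkit (MYT) that extends it for engineering Saccharomyces cerevisiae. The plasmid itself is a bacterial storage vector. It replicates in E. coli from a high-copy ColE1/pUC-type origin and is selected with chloramphenicol through a cat gene driven by its native promoter, with a lambda t0 terminator downstream of the marker. No yeast origin or yeast selectable marker is annotated, as expected for a part vector that is not meant to be maintained in yeast directly.

The insert occupies roughly the first 250 to 400 bases of the sequence. The automated annotation labels it as a series of short fragments of various Tet-responsive promoters (tight TRE, PLtetO-1, H1-2O2) plus one tet operator. These seven evenly spaced hits are best read as seven repeated tetO sites rather than genuine pieces of those mammalian or bacterial promoters, which fits the name pTet7. Tet operators are bound by TetR or TetR-derived regulators, so the part presumably provides tetracycline/doxycycline-responsive transcriptional control. However, the record does not identify the core promoter downstream of the operators, the cognate regulator, or whether control is by activation or repression. The flanking restriction sites and overhangs used for assembly are also not annotated.
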