Addgene plasmid #180668: pMYT015
Purpose: Encodes pTet7 as a Type 2 part to be used in the Dueber YTK and Ellis MYT systems
Depositing lab: Tom Ellis. Depositing organization: Imperial College London. Publication: A Multiplex MoClo Toolkit for Extensive and Flexible Engineering of Saccharomyces cerevisiae. Shaw WM, Khalil AS, Ellis T. ACS Synth Biol. 2023 Nov 6. doi: 10.1021/acssynbio.3c00423. PubMed 37930278.
Backbone
  Vector backbone: pYTK001
  Backbone manufacturer: John Dueber
  Vector type: Synthetic Biology
Growth in bacteria
  Bacterial resistance: Chloramphenicol, 25 μg/mL
  Growth temperature: 37°C
  Growth strain: DH5alpha
  Copy number: High Copy
Gene/Insert
  Gene/Insert name: pTet7
  Species: Synthetic
  Cloning method: Restriction Enzyme; 5′ cloning site Unknown (unknown if destroyed)
Terms and licenses: Academic/Nonprofit Terms; Industry Terms: Not Available to Industry
How to cite: pMYT015 was a gift from Tom Ellis (Addgene plasmid # 180668 ; http://n2t.net/addgene:180668 ; RRID:Addgene_180668)
